>Addgene plasmid #232856 | pAAV-hSyn-PinkyCaMP | addgene full sequence | sequence record 463041 | Addgene NGS Result
GGGCGATGGCCCACTACGTGAACCATCACCCT
[91 nt withheld, positions 33-123]
G
[124 nt withheld, positions 125-248]
CCCATTCGCCATTCAGGCTGCGCAACTGTTGGGAAGGGCGATCGGTGCGGGCCTCTTCGCTATTACGCCA
GCTGCGCGCTCGCTCGCTCACTGAGGCCGCCCGGGCAAAGCCCGGGCGTCGGGCGACCTTTGGTCGCCCG
GCCTCAGTGAGCGAGCGAGCGCGCAGAGAGGGAGTGGCCAACTCCATCACTAGGGGTTCCTTGTAGTTAA
TGATTAACCCGCCATGCTACTTATCTACGTAGCCATGCTCTAGGAAGATCGTAGGTTAATTAATCTAGAC
TGCAGAGGGCCCTGCGTATGAGTGCAAGTGGGTTTTAGGACCAGGATGAGGCGGGGTGGGGGTGCCTACC
TGACGACCGACCCCGACCCACTGGACAAGCACCCAACCCCCATTCCCCAAATTGCGCATCCCCTATCAGA
GAGGGGGAGGGGAAACAGGATGCGGCGAGGCGCGTGCGCACTGCCAGCTTCAGCACCGCGGACAGTGCCT
TCGCCCCCGCCTGGCGGCGCGCGCCACCGCCGCCTCAGCACTGAAGGCGCGCTGACGTCACTCGCCGGTC
CCCCGCAAACTCCCCTTCCCGGCCACCTTGGTCGCGTCCGCGCCGCCGCCGGCCCAGCCGGACCGCACCA
CGCGAGGCGCGAGATAGGGGGGCACGGGCGCGACCATCTGCGCTGCGGCGCCGGCGACTCAGCGCTGCCT
CAGTCTGCGGTGGGCAGCGGAGGAGTCGTGTCGTGCCTGAGAGCGCAGTCGAGAGGATCCGCCACCATGC
TGCAGAACGAGCTTGCTCTTAAGTTGGCTGGACTTGATATTAACAAGACTGGAGGAGGTTCTCATCATCA
TCATCATCATGGTATGGCTAGCATGACTGGTGGACAGCAAATGGGTCGGGATCTGTACGACGATGACGAT
AAGGATCTCGCAACAATGGTCGACTCATCAATGGTCGACTCATCACGTCGTAAGTGGAATAAGGCAGGTC
ACGCAGTCAGAGCTATAGGTCGGCTGAGCTCAAGATCTTGGTCTGTGGAGCGGTTGTACCCCGAGGACGG
CGTGCTGAAGGGCGACATTAAGATGGCCCTGCGCCTGAAGGACGGCGGCCGCTACCTGGCGGACTTCAAG
ACCACCTATATTGCCAAGAAGCCCGTGCAGATGCCCGGCGCCTACAACGTCGACCGCAAGTTGGACATCA
CCTCCCACAACGAGGACTACACCGTGGTGGAACAGTACGAACGCTCCGTGGCGCGCCACTCCACCGGCGG
CATGGACGAGCTGTACAAGGGAGGAACTGGTGGTAGTATGGTGAGCAAGGGCGAGGCAGTGATCAAGGAG
TTCATGCGCTACAAGGTGCACATGGAGGGCTCCGTAAACGGCCACGAGTTCGAGATCGAGGGCGAGGGCG
AGGGCCGCCCCTACGAGGGTACCCAGACCGCCAAGCTGACGGTGACCAAGGGTGGCCCCCTGCCCTTCTC
CTGGGACATCCTGTCCCCTCAGTTCATGTACGGCTCCAGGGCCTTCACTAAGCACCCCGCCGACATCCCC
GACTACTATAAGCAGTCCTTCCCCGAGGGCTTCAAGTGGGAGCGCGTGATGAACTTCGAGGACGGCGGCG
CCGTGGTTGTGTTTCAGGACACCTCCCTGGAGGACGGCGTATTCATCTACAAGGTGAAGCTGCGCGGCAC
CAACTTCCCCCCCGACGGCCCCGTAATGCAGAAGAAGACAATGGGCTGGATGCCGGCGTTTATTCTGGAC
CAACTGACTGAAGAGCAGATCGCAGAATTTAAAGAGGCTTTCTCCCTATTTGACAAGGACGGGGATGGGA
CGATAACAACCAAGGAGCTGGGGACGGTGATGCGGTCTCTGGGGCAGAACCCCACAGAAGCAGAGCTGCA
GGACATGATCAATGAAGTAGATGCCGACGGTGACGGCACATTCGACTTCCCTGAGTTCCTGACGATGATG
GCAAGAAAAATGAATGACACAGACAGTGAAGAGGAAATTAGAGAAGCGTTCCGCGTGTTTGATAAGGACG
GCAATGGCTACATCGGCGCAGCAGAGCTTCGCCACGTGATGACAGACCTTGGAGAGAAGTTAACAGATGA
GGAGGTTGATGAAATGATCAGGGTAGCAGACATCGATGGGGATGGTCAGGTAAACTACGAAGAGTTTGTA
CAAATGATGACAGCGAAGTGAGAATTCGATATCAAGCTTATCGATAATCAACCTCTGGATTACAAAATTT
GTGAAAGATTGACTGGTATTCTTAACTATGTTGCTCCTTTTACGCTATGTGGATACGCTGCTTTAATGCC
TTTGTATCATGCTATTGCTTCCCGTATGGCTTTCATTTTCTCCTCCTTGTATAAATCCTGGTTGCTGTCT
CTTTATGAGGAGTTGTGGCCCGTTGTCAGGCAACGTGGCGTGGTGTGCACTGTGTTTGCTGACGCAACCC
CCACTGGTTGGGGCATTGCCACCACCTGTCAGCTCCTTTCCGGGACTTTCGCTTTCCCCCTCCCTATTGC
CACGGCGGAACTCATCGCCGCCTGCCTTGCCCGCTGCTGGACAGGGGCTCGGCTGTTGGGCACTGACAAT
TCCGTGGTGTTGTCGGGGAAATCATCGTCCTTTCCTTGGCTGCTCGCCTGTGTTGCCACCTGGATTCTGC
GCGGGACGTCCTTCTGCTACGTCCCTTCGGCCCTCAATCCAGCGGACCTTCCTTCCCGCGGCCTGCTGCC
GGCTCTGCGGCCTCTTCCGCGTCTTCGCCTTCGCCCTCAGACGAGTCGGATCTCCCTTTGGGCCGCCTCC
CCGCATCGATACCGTCGACCCGGGCGGCCGCTCATAAAGCTCGACTGTGCCTTCTAGTTGCCAGCCATCT
GTTGTTTGCCCCTCCCCCGTGCCTTCCTTGACCCTGGAAGGTGCCACTCCCACTGTCCTTTCCTAATAAA
ATGAGGAAATTGCATCGCATTGTCTGAGTAGGTGTCATTCTATTCTGGGGGGTGGGGTGGGGCAGGACAG
CAAGGGGGAGGATTGGGAAGACAATAGCAGGCATGCTGGGGATGCGGTCCGGACTGTACAATTGCATTCA
TTTTATGTTTCAGGTTCAGGGGGAGATGTGGGAGGTTTTTTAAAGCAAGTAAAACCTCTACAAATGTGGT
AAAATCGATAAGGATCTTCCTAGAGCATGGCTACGTAGATAAGTAGCATGGCGGGTTAATCATTAACTAC
AAGGAACCCCTAGTGATGGAGTTGGCCACTCCCTCTCTGCGCGCTCGCTCGCTCACTGAGGCCGGGCGAC
CAAAGGTCGCCCGACGCCCGGGCTTTGCCCGGGCGGCCTCAGTGAGCGAGCGAGCGCGCAGCTGCATTAA
TGAATCGGCCAACGCGCGGGGAGAGGCGGTTTGCGTATTGGGCGCTCTTCCGCTTCCTCGCTCACTGACT
CGCTGCGCTCGGTCGTTCGGCTGCGGCGAGCGGTATCAGCTCACTCAAAGGCGGTAATACGGTTATCCAC
AGAATCAGGGGATAACGCAGGAAAGAACATGTGAGCAAAAGGCCAGCAAAAGGCCAGGAACCGTAAAAAG
GCCGCGTTGCTGGCGTTTTTCCATAGGCTCCGCCCCCCTGACGAGCATCACAAAAATCGACGCTCAAGTC
AGAGGTGGCGAAACCCGACAGGACTATAAAGATACCAGGCGTTTCCCCCTGGAAGCTCCCTCGTGCGCTC
TCCTGTTCCGACCCTGCCGCTTACCGGATACCTGTCCGCCTTTCTCCCTTCGGGAAGCGTGGCGCTTTCT
CATAGCTCACGCTGTAGGTATCTCAGTTCGGTGTAGGTCGTTCGCTCCAAGCTGGGCTGTGTGCACGAAC
CCCCCGTTCAGCCCGACCGCTGCGCCTTATCCGGTAACTATCGTCTTGAGTCCAACCCGGTAAGACACGA
CTTATCGCCACTGGCAGCAGCCACTGGTAACAGGATTAGCAGAGCGAGGTATGTAGGCGGTGCTACAGAG
TTCTTGAAGTGGTGGCCTAACTACGGCTACACTAGAAGAACAGTATTTGGTATCTGCGCTCTGCTGAAGC
CAGTTACCTTCGGAAAAAGAGTTGGTAGCTCTTGATCCGGCAAACAAACCACCGCTGGTAGCGGTGGTTT
TTTTGTTTGCAAGCAGCAGATTACGCGCAGAAAAAAAGGATCTCAAGAAGATCCTTTGATCTTTTCTACG
GGGTCTGACGCTCAGTGGAACGAAAACTCACGTTAAGGGATTTTGGTCATGAGATTATCAAAAAGGATCT
TCACCTAGATCCTTTTAAATTAAAAATGAAGTTTTAAATCAATCTAAAGTATATATGAGTAAACTTGGTC
TGACAGTTACCAATGCTTAATCAGTGAGGCACCTATCTCAGCGATCTGTCTATTTCGTTCATCCATAGTT
GCCTGACTCCCCGTCGTGTAGATAACTACGATACGGGAGGGCTTACCATCTGGCCCCAGTGCTGCAATGA
TACCGCGAGACCCACGCTCACCGGCTCCAGATTTATCAGCAATAAACCAGCCAGCCGGAAGGGCCGAGCG
CAGAAGTGGTCCTGCAACTTTATCCGCCTCCATCCAGTCTATTAATTGTTGCCGGGAAGCTAGAGTAAGT
AGTTCGCCAGTTAATAGTTTGCGCAACGTTGTTGCCATTGCTACAGGCATCGTGGTGTCACGCTCGTCGT
TTGGTATGGCTTCATTCAGCTCCGGTTCCCAACGATCAAGGCGAGTTACATGATCCCCCATGTTGTGCAA
AAAAGCGGTTAGCTCCTTCGGTCCTCCGATCGTTGTCAGAAGTAAGTTGGCCGCAGTGTTATCACTCATG
GTTATGGCAGCACTGCATAATTCTCTTACTGTCATGCCATCCGTAAGATGCTTTTCTGTGACTGGTGAGT
ACTCAACCAAGTCATTCTGAGAATAGTGTATGCGGCGACCGAGTTGCTCTTGCCCGGCGTCAATACGGGA
TAATACCGCGCCACATAGCAGAACTTTAAAAGTGCTCATCATTGGAAAACGTTCTTCGGGGCGAAAACTC
TCAAGGATCTTACCGCTGTTGAGATCCAGTTCGATGTAACCCACTCGTGCACCCAACTGATCTTCAGCAT
CTTTTACTTTCACCAGCGTTTCTGGGTGAGCAAAAACAGGAAGGCAAAATGCCGCAAAAAAGGGAATAAG
GGCGACACGGAAATGTTGAATACTCATACTCTTCCTTTTTCAATATTATTGAAGCATTTATCAGGGTTAT
TGTCTCATGAGCGGATACATATTTGAATGTATTTAGAAAAATAAACAAATAGGGGTTCCGCGCACATTTC
CCCGAAAAGTGCCACCTAAATTGTAAGCGTTAATATTTTGTTAAAATTCGCGTTAAATTTTTGTTAAATC
AGCTCATTTTTTAACCAATAGGCCGAAATCGGCAAAATCCCTTATAAATCAAAAGAATAGACCGAGATAG
GGT
[37 nt withheld, positions 5712-5748]
AAAGAACGTGGACTCCAACGTCAAAGGGCGAAAAACCGTCTATCA
Features (pLannotate 1.2.2; 19 found; start..end, strand, type, name):
    253..322     -  CDS            lacZα (fragment): LacZα fragment of β-galactosidase; lacZ fragment
    317..449     -  repeat_region  AAV2 ITR (fragment): inverted terminal repeat of adeno-associated virus serotype 2 inverted
    549..996     +  promoter       hSyn promoter: human synapsin I promoter; confers neuron-specific expression (Kügler et al., 2003)
   1081..1101    +  CDS            capTEV™ (fragment): composite tag for in vivo biotinylation, TEV protease cleavage, and 6xHis tagging
   1102..1134    +  CDS            T7 tag (gene 10 leader): leader peptide from bacteriophage T7 gene 10 promotes efficient translation in E. coli
   1138..1161    +  CDS            Xpress™ tag: Xpress™ epitope tag, including an enterokinase recognition and cleavage site
   1204..1260    +  CDS            calmodulin-binding peptide: calmodulin-binding peptide from avian smooth muscle myosin light chain kinase
   1270..1977    +  CDS            RRvT (fragment): RRvT is a basic (constitutively fluorescent) red fluorescent protein published in 2016, derived from Discosoma sp.. It has very low acid sensitivity.
   1996..2439    +  CDS            calmodulin: calcium-binding protein
   2440..2464    +  misc_feature   MCS (fragment): pBluescript multiple cloning site
   2464..3052    +  misc_feature   WPRE: woodchuck hepatitis virus posttranscriptional regulatory element
   3093..3300    +  polyA_signal   bGH poly(A) signal: bovine growth hormone polyadenylation signal
   3331..3399    -  CDS            large T antigen (fragment): large T antigen from SV40 (simian virus 40)
   3470..3603    +  repeat_region  AAV2 ITR: inverted terminal repeat of adeno-associated virus serotype 2 inverted
   3597..3653    -  CDS            lacI (fragment): lac repressor; lacI; The lac repressor binds to the lac operator to inhibit transcription in E. coli. This inhibition can be relieved by adding lactose or isopropyl-β-D-thiogalactopyranoside (IPTG).
   3836..4424    -  rep_origin     ori: high-copy-number ColE1/pMB1/pBR322/pUC origin of replication
   4595..5455    -  CDS            AmpR: β-lactamase; bla; confers resistance to ampicillin, carbenicillin, and related antibiotics
   5456..5560    -  promoter       AmpR promoter: bla
   5613..248     -  rep_origin     f1 ori (across the origin) (sequence partly withheld): f1 bacteriophage origin of replication; arrow indicates direction of (+) strand synthesis
