[The description below was written by a language model from this plasmid's Addgene catalogue record and pLannotate feature annotations shown in this document.]
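Description:
pAAV-hSyn-PinkyCaMP is a 5,793 bp adeno-associated virus transfer plasmid built on the pAAV-hSyn backbone for neuronal expression of PinkyCaMP, a synthetic, mScarlet-based red genetically encoded calcium indicator. It is maintained in E. coli through a ColE1/pUC-type origin and selected with ampicillin via the β-lactamase gene and its native promoter. An f1 phage origin is also present. The catalogue lists it as low copy and grown in a recombination-deficient strain, which is a common precaution for keeping the repeat-rich AAV ITRs intact.

The expression cassette sits between two AAV2 inverted terminal repeats, one of them annotated as a partial match. These repeats are the cis elements needed for replication and packaging of the cassette into recombinant AAV particles when rep, cap and helper functions are supplied in trans. Transcription is driven by the human synapsin I promoter, which restricts expression to neurons. The roughly 1.4 kb open reading frame begins with a short leader containing a His-tag-like stretch, the T7 gene 10 leader and an Xpress epitope, a feature typical of sensors that originated in bacterial expression vectors. Next come a calmodulin-binding peptide from smooth muscle myosin light chain kinase, a red fluorescent protein domain and calmodulin. The annotation software matched the fluorescent domain to a related Discosoma-derived protein, but the catalogue identifies it as mScarlet-based. Calcium-dependent binding of calmodulin to the peptide changes the fluorescence of the intervening domain. A WPRE and a bovine growth hormone polyadenylation signal downstream enhance transcript stability and processing. The short lacZα, lacI and SV40 large T fragments appear to be backbone remnants. The construct is suited to producing AAV for red calcium imaging in neurons, including multiplexing with other optical tools.
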