Addgene plasmid #232856: pAAV-hSyn-PinkyCaMP
Purpose: An AAV vector expressing the mScarlet based calcium indicator PinkyCaMP under hSyn promoter
Depositing lab: Olivia Masseck. Depositing organization: Universitaet Bremen. Publication: PinkyCaMP a mScarlet-based calcium sensor with exceptional brightness, photostability, and multiplexing capabilities. Fink R, Imai S, Gockel N, Lauer G, Renken K, Wietek J, Lamothe-Molina PJ, Furhmann F, Mittag M, Ziebarth T, Canziani A, Kubitschke M, Kistmacher V, Kretschmer A, Sebastian E, Schmitz D, Terai T, Grundemann J, Hassan S, Patriarchi T, Reiner A, Fuhrmann M, Campbell RE, Masseck OA. bioRxiv [Preprint]. 2025 Jan 11:2024.12.16.628673. doi: 10.1101/2024.12.16.628673. PubMed 39763884.
Backbone
  Vector backbone: pAAV-hSyn
  Backbone size w/o insert (bp): 4367
  Total vector size (bp): 5793
  Vector type: Mammalian Expression, AAV
Growth in bacteria
  Bacterial resistance: Ampicillin, 100 μg/mL
  Growth temperature: 37°C
  Growth strain: NEB Stable
  Copy number: Low Copy
Gene/Insert
  Gene/Insert name: PinkyCaMP
  Species: Synthetic
  Insert size (bp): 1425
  Promoter: hSyn
  Cloning method: Other
  Sequencing primers: 5′ CACTGAAGGCGCGCTGAC; 3′ CCACATAGCGTAAAAGGAGC
Terms and licenses: Academic/Nonprofit Terms; Industry Terms: Not Available to Industry
Depositor comments: Please visit https://doi.org/10.1101/2024.12.16.628673 for bioRxiv preprint.
How to cite: pAAV-hSyn-PinkyCaMP was a gift from Olivia Masseck (Addgene plasmid # 232856 ; http://n2t.net/addgene:232856 ; RRID:Addgene_232856)
